Addgene plasmid #143411: TFORF0539
Purpose: Lentiviral vector for overexpressing transcription factor ORFs with unique 24-bp barcodes. Barcodes facilitate identification of transcription factors in pooled screens.
Depositing lab: Feng Zhang. Depositing organization: Broad Institute. Publication: A transcription factor atlas of directed differentiation. Joung J, Ma S, Tay T, Geiger-Schuller KR, Kirchgatterer PC, Verdine VK, Guo B, Arias-Garcia MA, Allen WE, Singh A, Kuksenko O, Abudayyeh OO, Gootenberg JS, Fu Z, Macrae RK, Buenrostro JD, Regev A, Zhang F. Cell. 2023 Jan 5;186(1):209-229.e26. doi: 10.1016/j.cell.2022.11.026. PubMed 36608654.
Backbone
  Vector backbone: pLX_TRC317
  Backbone manufacturer: Broad Institute Genetic Perturbation Platform
  Backbone size w/o insert (bp): 8264
  Vector type: Mammalian Expression, Lentiviral
  Selectable markers: Puromycin
Growth in bacteria
  Bacterial resistance: Ampicillin, 100 μg/mL
  Growth temperature: 37°C
  Growth strain: NEB Stable
  Copy number: High Copy
Gene/Insert
  Gene/Insert name: ZNF589
  Species: H. sapiens (human)
  Insert size (bp): 1196
  Entrez Gene: ZNF589 (a.k.a. SZF1)
  Promoter: EF1a
  Cloning method: Unknown
  Sequencing primers: 5′ GGGTGGAGACTGAAGTTAGGCCAG; 3′ CACATAGCGTAAAAGGAGCAACATAG
Terms and licenses: Academic/Nonprofit Terms; Industry Terms: Not Available to Industry
Depositor comments: NM_016089,ENST00000354698,ENST00000448461 . The transcription factor ORF portion of this plasmid was synthesized by Genewiz. Please test multiple small colonies in case of plasmid recombination. To make this collection available in a timely manner, a portion of this collection was not fully sequenced by Addgene. If an Addgene verified full plasmid sequence is not available, please contact us prior to placing an order to request the full sequence.
How to cite: TFORF0539 was a gift from Feng Zhang (Addgene plasmid # 143411 ; http://n2t.net/addgene:143411 ; RRID:Addgene_143411)
