[The description below was written by a language model from this plasmid's Addgene catalogue record and pLannotate feature annotations shown in this document.]
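Description:
TFORF0539 is a lentiviral mammalian expression plasmid built on the pLX_TRC317 backbone and carrying the human transcription factor ZNF589 (also known as SZF1), a zinc-finger protein annotated as a possible DNA-binding transcriptional repressor with a potential role in hematopoietic stem/progenitor differentiation. It belongs to a barcoded transcription factor ORF collection in which each ORF is paired with a unique 24-bp barcode, so that the factor delivered to a cell can be identified by sequencing in pooled overexpression screens. In bacteria the plasmid is maintained through a high-copy ColE1/pUC-type origin and ampicillin resistance (AmpR). An f1 origin and remnants of a lac/T7/T3 cloning region are also present in the backbone. The depositor notes that the plasmid can recombine.

The viral cassette follows a third-generation, self-inactivating design. An RSV promoter drives a truncated HIV-1 5' LTR, followed by the Ψ packaging signal with a partial gag sequence, the RRE for Rev-dependent export of the genomic RNA, a cPPT/CTS, and a ΔU3 3' LTR with a downstream SV40 polyadenylation signal. Within this unit, SV40 early promoter elements precede a puromycin N-acetyltransferase gene for selecting transduced cells. A separate EF-1α promoter drives the synthesized ZNF589 ORF, with a WPRE downstream to enhance transcript expression. The automated annotation matches ZNF589 over only part of the stated 1196-bp insert, and it does not label the barcode, whose position is therefore not stated. Typical use is packaging into lentivirus for stable ZNF589 overexpression, individually or within pooled directed-differentiation screens.
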