Features (pLannotate 1.2.2; 31 found; start..end, strand, type, name):
      5..231     +  promoter       RSV promoter: Rous sarcoma virus enhancer/promoter
    232..412     +  LTR            5' LTR (truncated): truncated 5' long terminal repeat (LTR) from HIV-1
    459..584     +  misc_feature   HIV-1 Ψ: packaging signal of human immunodeficiency virus type 1
    568..931     +  CDS            HIV-1 gag (fragment): gag protein from human immunodeficiency virus 1; gag
   1077..1310    +  misc_feature   RRE: The Rev response element (RRE) of HIV-1 allows for Rev-dependent mRNA export from the nucleus to the cytoplasm.
   1687..1713    +  CDS            Rev (fragment): human immunodeficiency virus 1 (HIV-1) Rev protein; rev; enhances nuclear export of unspliced and incompletely spliced viral mRNAs
   1720..1743    +  promoter       SV40 promoter (fragment): SV40 early promoter
   1744..1815    +  promoter       SV40 promoter (fragment): SV40 enhancer and early promoter
   1839..1974    +  rep_origin     SV40 ori: SV40 origin of replication
   2020..2616    +  CDS            PuroR (fragment): puromycin N-acetyltransferase; pac from Streptomyces; confers resistance to puromycin
   2665..2782    +  misc_feature   cPPT/CTS: central polypurine tract and central termination sequence of HIV-1
   2847..2913    +  CDS            small t antigen (fragment): SV40 (simian virus 40) small t antigen
   2920..4098    +  promoter       EF-1α promoter: strong constitutive promoter for human elongation factor EF-1α
   4115..4942    +  CDS            ZNF589 (fragment): ZN589_HUMAN - Also known as SZF1. Experimental evidence at protein level: Swiss-Prot protein existence level 1. May play a role in hematopoietic stem/progenitor cell differentiation. May play a role as a DNA binding-dependent transcriptional repressor. From Homo sapiens (Human).
   5222..5275    +  promoter       U6 promoter (fragment): RNA polymerase III promoter for human U6 snRNA
   5317..5905    +  misc_feature   WPRE: woodchuck hepatitis virus posttranscriptional regulatory element
   5956..5975    +  misc_feature   cPPT/CTS (fragment): central polypurine tract and central termination sequence of HIV-1
   5977..6210    +  LTR            3' LTR (ΔU3): self-inactivating 3' long terminal repeat (LTR) from HIV-1
   6288..6409    +  polyA_signal   SV40 poly(A) signal: SV40 polyadenylation signal
   6449..6584    +  rep_origin     SV40 ori: SV40 origin of replication
   6605..6623    -  promoter       T7 promoter: promoter for bacteriophage T7 RNA polymerase
   6631..6786    +  CDS            lacZα (fragment): LacZα fragment of β-galactosidase; lacZ fragment
   6791..7219    +  rep_origin     f1 ori (sequence partly withheld): f1 bacteriophage origin of replication; arrow indicates direction of (+) strand synthesis
   7272..7376    +  promoter       AmpR promoter: bla
   7377..8237    +  CDS            AmpR: β-lactamase; bla; confers resistance to ampicillin, carbenicillin, and related antibiotics
   8408..8996    +  rep_origin     ori: high-copy-number ColE1/pMB1/pBR322/pUC origin of replication
   9179..9271    +  CDS            lacI (fragment): lac repressor; lacI; The lac repressor binds to the lac operator to inhibit transcription in E. coli. This inhibition can be relieved by adding lactose or isopropyl-β-D-thiogalactopyranoside (IPTG).
   9284..9305    +  protein_bind   CAP binding site: CAP binding activates transcription in the presence of cAMP. E. coli catabolite activator protein
   9320..9350    +  promoter       lac promoter: promoter for the E. coli lac operon
   9358..9374    +  protein_bind   lac operator: The lac repressor binds to the lac operator to inhibit transcription in E. coli. This inhibition can be relieved by adding lactose or isopropyl-β-D-thiogalactopyranoside (IPTG). lac repressor encoded by lacI
   9419..9437    +  promoter       T3 promoter: promoter for bacteriophage T3 RNA polymerase
>Addgene plasmid #143411 | TFORF0539 | addgene full sequence | sequence record 397876 | Addgene NGS Result
TTAATGTAGTCTTATGCAATACTCTTGTAGTCTTGCAACATGGTAACGATGAGTTAGCAACATGCCTTAC
AAGGAGAGAAAAAGCACCGTGCATGCCGATTGGTGGAAGTAAGGTGGTACGATCGTGCCTTATTAGGAAG
GCAACAGACGGGTCTGACATGGATTGGACGAACCACTGAATTGCCGCATTGCAGAGATATTGTATTTAAG
TGCCTAGCTCGATACATAAACGGGTCTCTCTGGTTAGACCAGATCTGAGCCTGGGAGCTCTCTGGCTAAC
TAGGGAACCCACTGCTTAAGCCTCAATAAAGCTTGCCTTGAGTGCTTCAAGTAGTGTGTGCCCGTCTGTT
GTGTGACTCTGGTAACTAGAGATCCCTCAGACCCTTTTAGTCAGTGTGGAAAATCTCTAGCAGTGGCGCC
CGAACAGGGACTTGAAAGCGAAAGGGAAACCAGAGGAGCTCTCTCGACGCAGGACTCGGCTTGCTGAAGC
GCGCACGGCAAGAGGCGAGGGGCGGCGACTGGTGAGTACGCCAAAAATTTTGACTAGCGGAGGCTAGAAG
GAGAGAGATGGGTGCGAGAGCGTCAGTATTAAGCGGGGGAGAATTAGATCGCGATGGGAAAAAATTCGGT
TAAGGCCAGGGGGAAAGAAAAAATATAAATTAAAACATATAGTATGGGCAAGCAGGGAGCTAGAACGATT
CGCAGTTAATCCTGGCCTGTTAGAAACATCAGAAGGCTGTAGACAAATACTGGGACAGCTACAACCATCC
CTTCAGACAGGATCAGAAGAACTTAGATCATTATATAATACAGTAGCAACCCTCTATTGTGTGCATCAAA
GGATAGAGATAAAAGACACCAAGGAAGCTTTAGACAAGATAGAGGAAGAGCAAAACAAAAGTAAGACCAC
CGCACAGCAAGCGGCCGCTGATCTTCAGACCTGGAGGAGGAGATATGAGGGACAATTGGAGAAGTGAATT
ATATAAATATAAAGTAGTAAAAATTGAACCATTAGGAGTAGCACCCACCAAGGCAAAGAGAAGAGTGGTG
CAGAGAGAAAAAAGAGCAGTGGGAATAGGAGCTTTGTTCCTTGGGTTCTTGGGAGCAGCAGGAAGCACTA
TGGGCGCAGCGTCAATGACGCTGACGGTACAGGCCAGACAATTATTGTCTGGTATAGTGCAGCAGCAGAA
CAATTTGCTGAGGGCTATTGAGGCGCAACAGCATCTGTTGCAACTCACAGTCTGGGGCATCAAGCAGCTC
CAGGCAAGAATCCTGGCTGTGGAAAGATACCTAAAGGATCAACAGCTCCTGGGGATTTGGGGTTGCTCTG
GAAAACTCATTTGCACCACTGCTGTGCCTTGGAATGCTAGTTGGAGTAATAAATCTCTGGAACAGATTTG
GAATCACACGACCTGGATGGAGTGGGACAGAGAAATTAACAATTACACAAGCTTAATACACTCCTTAATT
GAAGAATCGCAAAACCAGCAAGAAAAGAATGAACAAGAATTATTGGAATTAGATAAATGGGCAAGTTTGT
GGAATTGGTTTAACATAACAAATTGGCTGTGGTATATAAAATTATTCATAATGATAGTAGGAGGCTTGGT
AGGTTTAAGAATAGTTTTTGCTGTACTTTCTATAGTGAATAGAGTTAGGCAGGGATATTCACCATTATCG
TTTCAGACCCACCTCCCAACCCCGAGGGGACCCATGCATTGCATCTCAATTAGTCAGCAACCAGGTGTGG
AAAGTCCCCAGGCTCCCCAGCAGGCAGAAGTATGCAAAGCATGCGTCTCAATTAGTCAGCAACCATAGTC
CCGCCCCTAACTCCGCCCATCCCGCCCCTAACTCCGCCCAGTTCCGCCCATTCTCCGCCCCATGGCTGAC
TAATTTTTTTTATTTATGCAGAGGCCGAGGCCGCCTCGGCCTCTGAGCTATTCCAGAAGTAGTGAGGAGG
CTTTTTTGGAGGCCTAGGCTTTTGCAAAAAGCTTTCTAGAGGTACCACCGGAGCTTACCATGACCGAGTA
CAAGCCCACGGTGCGCCTCGCCACCCGCGACGACGTCCCCAGGGCCGTACGCACCCTCGCCGCCGCGTTC
GCCGACTACCCCGCCACGCGCCACACCGTCGATCCGGACCGCCACATCGAGCGGGTCACCGAGCTGCAAG
AACTCTTCCTCACGCGCGTCGGGCTCGACATCGGCAAGGTGTGGGTCGCGGACGACGGCGCCGCCGTGGC
GGTCTGGACCACGCCGGAGAGCGTCGAAGCGGGGGCGGTGTTCGCCGAGATCGGCCCGCGCATGGCCGAG
TTGAGCGGTTCCCGGCTGGCCGCGCAGCAACAGATGGAAGGCCTCCTGGCGCCGCACCGGCCCAAGGAGC
CCGCGTGGTTCCTGGCCACCGTCGGCGTCTCGCCCGACCACCAGGGCAAGGGTCTGGGCAGCGCCGTCGT
GCTCCCCGGAGTGGAGGCGGCCGAGCGCGCCGGGGTGCCCGCCTTCCTGGAGACCTCCGCGCCCCGCAAC
CTCCCCTTCTACGAGCGGCTCGGCTTCACCGTCACCGCCGACGTCGAGGTGCCCGAAGGACCGCGCACCT
GGTGCATGACCCGCAAGCCCGGTGCCAGTTAACGAATTCTAGATCTTGAGACAAATGGCAGTATTCATCC
ACAATTTTAAAAGAAAAGGGGGGATTGGGGGGTACAGTGCAGGGGAAAGAATAGTAGACATAATAGCAAC
AGACATACAAACTAAAGAATTACAAAAACAAATTACAAAAATTCAAAATTTTCGGGTTTATTACAGGGAC
AGCAGAGATCCACTTTGGCGCCGGCTCGAGGCCTGCAGGTGCAAAGATGGATAAAGTTTTAAACAGAGAG
GAATCTTTGCAGCTAATGGACCTTCTAGGTCTTGAAAGGAGTGGGAATTGGCTCCGGTGCCCGTCAGTGG
GCAGAGCGCACATCGCCCACAGTCCCCGAGAAGTTGGGGGGAGGGGTCGGCAATTGAACCGGTGCCTAGA
GAAGGTGGCGCGGGGTAAACTGGGAAAGTGATGTCGTGTACTGGCTCCGCCTTTTTCCCGAGGGTGGGGG
AGAACCGTATATAAGTGCAGTAGTCGCCGTGAACGTTCTTTTTCGCAACGGGTTTGCCGCCAGAACACAG
GTAAGTGCCGTGTGTGGTTCCCGCGGGCCTGGCCTCTTTACGGGTTATGGCCCTTGCGTGCCTTGAATTA
CTTCCACCTGGCTGCAGTACGTGATTCTTGATCCCGAGCTTCGGGTTGGAAGTGGGTGGGAGAGTTCGAG
GCCTTGCGCTTAAGGAGCCCCTTCGCCTCGTGCTTGAGTTGAGGCCTGGCCTGGGCGCTGGGGCCGCCGC
GTGCGAATCTGGTGGCACCTTCGCGCCTGTCTCGCTGCTTTCGATAAGTCTCTAGCCATTTAAAATTTTT
GATGACCTGCTGCGACGCTTTTTTTCTGGCAAGATAGTCTTGTAAATGCGGGCCAAGATCTGCACACTGG
TATTTCGGTTTTTGGGGCCGCGGGCGGCGACGGGGCCCGTGCGTCCCAGCGCACATGTTCGGCGAGGCGG
GGCCTGCGAGCGCGGCCACCGAGAATCGGACGGGGGTAGTCTCAAGCTGGCCGGCCTGCTCTGGTGCCTG
GCCTCGCGCCGCCGTGTATCGCCCCGCCCTGGGCGGCAAGGCTGGCCCGGTCGGCACCAGTTGCGTGAGC
GGAAAGATGGCCGCTTCCCGGCCCTGCTGCAGGGAGCTCAAAATGGAGGACGCGGCGCTCGGGAGAGCGG
GCGGGTGAGTCACCCACACAAAGGAAAAGGGCCTTTCCGTCCTCAGCCGTCGCTTCATGTGACTCCACGG
AGTACCGGGCGCCGTCCAGGCACCTCGATTAGTTCTCGAGCTTTTGGAGTACGTCGTCTTTAGGTTGGGG
GGAGGGGTTTTATGCGATGGAGTTTCCCCACACTGAGTGGGTGGAGACTGAAGTTAGGCCAGCTTGGCAC
TTGATGTAATTCTCCTTGGAATTTGCCCTTTTTGAGTTTGGATCTTGGTTCATTCTCAAGCCTCAGACAG
TGGTTCAAAGTTTTTTTCTTCCATTTCAGGTGTCGTGAGGCTAGCACCGCCACCATGTGGGCCCCGCGGG
AGCAGCTACTGGGCTGGACTGCGGAAGCTCTGCCTGCCAAGGATTCTGCCTGGCCCTGGGAAGAGAAGCC
TAGATATCTGGGACCAGTGACTTTCGAGGATGTGGCTGTGCTTTTCACTGAGGCAGAGTGGAAGAGACTG
AGCCTTGAGCAGAGGAACCTATACAAAGAAGTGATGCTGGAAAATCTCAGGAATCTGGTCTCATTGGCAG
AATCAAAGCCAGAAGTCCATACCTGCCCTTCTTGCCCTCTGGCCTTTGGCAGTCAGCAGTTCCTCAGCCA
AGATGAGCTACACAATCATCCTATTCCAGGTTTCCATGCAGGAAATCAACTCCACCCAGGAAATCCCTGC
CCAGAGGATCAGCCACAGTCACAACATCCTTCTGATAAAAATCACAGGGGGGCTGAAGCAGAAGATCAAC
GAGTGGAAGGAGGCGTCAGACCCTTGTTTTGGAGTACAAATGAAAGGGGGGCTTTAGTGGGTTTCTCTAG
CCTGTTCCAGAGACCACCAATAAGCTCTTGGGGAGGCAACAGAATATTAGAGATACAGCTCAGTCCAGCC
CAGAATGCAAGCTCTGAGGAAGTAGACAGAATTTCCAAGAGGGCAGAAACCCCAGGGTTTGGAGCAGTCA
CGTTTGGGGAGTGTGCACTAGCTTTTAACCAGAAGTCAAACCTGTTCAGACAGAAGGCAGTCACAGCAGA
AAAATCTTCAGACAAAAGGCAGTCACAGGTGTGCAGGGAGTGTGGGCGAGGCTTTAGCAGGAAGTCACAG
CTCATCATACACCAGAGGACACACACAGGAGAAAAGCCTTATGTCTGCGGAGAGTGTGGGCGAGGCTTTA
TAGTTGAGTCAGTCCTCCGCAACCACCTGAGTACACACTCCGGGGAGAAACCTTATGTGTGCAGCCATTG
TGGGCGAGGCTTTAGCTGCAAGCCATACCTCATCAGACATCAGAGGACACACACAAGGGAGAAATCGTTT
ATGTGCACAGTGTGTGGGCGAGGCTTTCGTGAAAAGTCAGAGCTCATTAAGCACCAGAGAATTCACACGG
GGGATAAGCCTTATGTGTGCAGAGATTAGTAATGAACTAGTCCGTAACTTGAAAGTATTTCGATTTCTTG
GCTTTATATATCTTGTGGAAAGGACGAGTTGTCGCTGACGCCTGAAATCTGACGCGTTAAGTCGACAATC
AACCTCTGGATTACAAAATTTGTGAAAGATTGACTGGTATTCTTAACTATGTTGCTCCTTTTACGCTATG
TGGATACGCTGCTTTAATGCCTTTGTATCATGCTATTGCTTCCCGTATGGCTTTCATTTTCTCCTCCTTG
TATAAATCCTGGTTGCTGTCTCTTTATGAGGAGTTGTGGCCCGTTGTCAGGCAACGTGGCGTGGTGTGCA
CTGTGTTTGCTGACGCAACCCCCACTGGTTGGGGCATTGCCACCACCTGTCAGCTCCTTTCCGGGACTTT
CGCTTTCCCCCTCCCTATTGCCACGGCGGAACTCATCGCCGCCTGCCTTGCCCGCTGCTGGACAGGGGCT
CGGCTGTTGGGCACTGACAATTCCGTGGTGTTGTCGGGGAAATCATCGTCCTTTCCTTGGCTGCTCGCCT
GTGTTGCCACCTGGATTCTGCGCGGGACGTCCTTCTGCTACGTCCCTTCGGCCCTCAATCCAGCGGACCT
TCCTTCCCGCGGCCTGCTGCCGGCTCTGCGGCCTCTTCCGCGTCTTCGCCTTCGCCCTCAGACGAGTCGG
ATCTCCCTTTGGGCCGCCTCCCCGCGTCGACTTTAAGACCAATGACTTACAAGGCAGCTGTAGATCTTAG
CCACTTTTTAAAAGAAAAGGGGGGACTGGAAGGGCTAATTCACTCCCAACGAAGACAAGATCTGCTTTTT
GCTTGTACTGGGTCTCTCTGGTTAGACCAGATCTGAGCCTGGGAGCTCTCTGGCTAACTAGGGAACCCAC
TGCTTAAGCCTCAATAAAGCTTGCCTTGAGTGCTTCAAGTAGTGTGTGCCCGTCTGTTGTGTGACTCTGG
TAACTAGAGATCCCTCAGACCCTTTTAGTCAGTGTGGAAAATCTCTAGCAGTACGTATAGTAGTTCATGT
CATCTTATTATTCAGTATTTATAACTTGCAAAGAAATGAATATCAGAGAGTGAGAGGAACTTGTTTATTG
CAGCTTATAATGGTTACAAATAAAGCAATAGCATCACAAATTTCACAAATAAAGCATTTTTTTCACTGCA
TTCTAGTTGTGGTTTGTCCAAACTCATCAATGTATCTTATCATGTCTGGCTCTAGCTATCCCGCCCCTAA
CTCCGCCCATCCCGCCCCTAACTCCGCCCAGTTCCGCCCATTCTCCGCCCCATGGCTGACTAATTTTTTT
TATTTATGCAGAGGCCGAGGCCGCCTCGGCCTCTGAGCTATTCCAGAAGTAGTGAGGAGGCTTTTTTGGA
GGCCTAGGGACGTACCCAATTCGCCCTATAGTGAGTCGTATTACGCGCGCTCACTGGCCGTCGTTTTACA
ACGTCGTGACTGGGAAAACCCTGGCGTTACCCAACTTAATCGCCTTGCAGCACATCCCCCTTTCGCCAGC
TGGCGTAATAGCGAAGAGGCCCGCACCGATCGCCCTTCCCAACAGTTGCGCAGCCTGAATGGCGAATGGG
[124 nt withheld, positions 6791-6914]
C
[91 nt withheld, positions 6916-7006]
A
[49 nt withheld, positions 7008-7056]
CCTTTGACGTTGGAGTCCACGTTCTTT
[37 nt withheld, positions 7084-7120]
ACCCTATCTCGGTCTATTCTTTTGATTTATAAGGGATTTTGCCGATTTCGGCCTATTGGTTAAAAAATGA
GCTGATTTAACAAAAATTTAACGCGAATTTTAACAAAATATTAACGCTTACAATTTAGGTGGCACTTTTC
GGGGAAATGTGCGCGGAACCCCTATTTGTTTATTTTTCTAAATACATTCAAATATGTATCCGCTCATGAG
ACAATAACCCTGATAAATGCTTCAATAATATTGAAAAAGGAAGAGTATGAGTATTCAACATTTCCGTGTC
GCCCTTATTCCCTTTTTTGCGGCATTTTGCCTTCCTGTTTTTGCTCACCCAGAAACGCTGGTGAAAGTAA
AAGATGCTGAAGATCAGTTGGGTGCACGAGTGGGTTACATCGAACTGGATCTCAACAGCGGTAAGATCCT
TGAGAGTTTTCGCCCCGAAGAACGTTTTCCAATGATGAGCACTTTTAAAGTTCTGCTATGTGGCGCGGTA
TTATCCCGTATTGACGCCGGGCAAGAGCAACTCGGTCGCCGCATACACTATTCTCAGAATGACTTGGTTG
AGTACTCACCAGTCACAGAAAAGCATCTTACGGATGGCATGACAGTAAGAGAATTATGCAGTGCTGCCAT
AACCATGAGTGATAACACTGCGGCCAACTTACTTCTGACAACGATCGGAGGACCGAAGGAGCTAACCGCT
TTTTTGCACAACATGGGGGATCATGTAACTCGCCTTGATCGTTGGGAACCGGAGCTGAATGAAGCCATAC
CAAACGACGAGCGTGACACCACGATGCCTGTAGCAATGGCAACAACGTTGCGCAAACTATTAACTGGCGA
ACTACTTACTCTAGCTTCCCGGCAACAATTAATAGACTGGATGGAGGCGGATAAAGTTGCAGGACCACTT
CTGCGCTCGGCCCTTCCGGCTGGCTGGTTTATTGCTGATAAATCTGGAGCCGGTGAGCGTGGGTCTCGCG
GTATCATTGCAGCACTGGGGCCAGATGGTAAGCCCTCCCGTATCGTAGTTATCTACACGACGGGGAGTCA
GGCAACTATGGATGAACGAAATAGACAGATCGCTGAGATAGGTGCCTCACTGATTAAGCATTGGTAACTG
TCAGACCAAGTTTACTCATATATACTTTAGATTGATTTAAAACTTCATTTTTAATTTAAAAGGATCTAGG
TGAAGATCCTTTTTGATAATCTCATGACCAAAATCCCTTAACGTGAGTTTTCGTTCCACTGAGCGTCAGA
CCCCGTAGAAAAGATCAAAGGATCTTCTTGAGATCCTTTTTTTCTGCGCGTAATCTGCTGCTTGCAAACA
AAAAAACCACCGCTACCAGCGGTGGTTTGTTTGCCGGATCAAGAGCTACCAACTCTTTTTCCGAAGGTAA
CTGGCTTCAGCAGAGCGCAGATACCAAATACTGTTCTTCTAGTGTAGCCGTAGTTAGGCCACCACTTCAA
GAACTCTGTAGCACCGCCTACATACCTCGCTCTGCTAATCCTGTTACCAGTGGCTGCTGCCAGTGGCGAT
AAGTCGTGTCTTACCGGGTTGGACTCAAGACGATAGTTACCGGATAAGGCGCAGCGGTCGGGCTGAACGG
GGGGTTCGTGCACACAGCCCAGCTTGGAGCGAACGACCTACACCGAACTGAGATACCTACAGCGTGAGCT
ATGAGAAAGCGCCACGCTTCCCGAAGGGAGAAAGGCGGACAGGTATCCGGTAAGCGGCAGGGTCGGAACA
GGAGAGCGCACGAGGGAGCTTCCAGGGGGAAACGCCTGGTATCTTTATAGTCCTGTCGGGTTTCGCCACC
TCTGACTTGAGCGTCGATTTTTGTGATGCTCGTCAGGGGGGCGGAGCCTATGGAAAAACGCCAGCAACGC
GGCCTTTTTACGGTTCCTGGCCTTTTGCTGGCCTTTTGCTCACATGTTCTTTCCTGCGTTATCCCCTGAT
TCTGTGGATAACCGTATTACCGCCTTTGAGTGAGCTGATACCGCTCGCCGCAGCCGAACGACCGAGCGCA
GCGAGTCAGTGAGCGAGGAAGCGGAAGAGCGCCCAATACGCAAACCGCCTCTCCCCGCGCGTTGGCCGAT
TCATTAATGCAGCTGGCACGACAGGTTTCCCGACTGGAAAGCGGGCAGTGAGCGCAACGCAATTAATGTG
AGTTAGCTCACTCATTAGGCACCCCAGGCTTTACACTTTATGCTTCCGGCTCGTATGTTGTGTGGAATTG
TGAGCGGATAACAATTTCACACAGGAAACAGCTATGACCATGATTACGCCAAGCGCGCAATTAACCCTCA
CTAAAGGGAACAAAAGCTGGAGCTGCAAGC
