>Addgene plasmid #143411 | TFORF0539 | depositor partial sequence | sequence record 282371 | Insert
ACCGCCACCATGTGGGCCCCGCGGGAGCAGCTACTGGGCTGGACTGCGGAAGCTCTGCCTGCCAAGGATT
CTGCCTGGCCCTGGGAAGAGAAGCCTAGATATCTGGGACCAGTGACTTTCGAGGATGTGGCTGTGCTTTT
CACTGAGGCAGAGTGGAAGAGACTGAGCCTTGAGCAGAGGAACCTATACAAAGAAGTGATGCTGGAAAAT
CTCAGGAATCTGGTCTCATTGGCAGAATCAAAGCCAGAAGTCCATACCTGCCCTTCTTGCCCTCTGGCCT
TTGGCAGTCAGCAGTTCCTCAGCCAAGATGAGCTACACAATCATCCTATTCCAGGTTTCCATGCAGGAAA
TCAACTCCACCCAGGAAATCCCTGCCCAGAGGATCAGCCACAGTCACAACATCCTTCTGATAAAAATCAC
AGGGGGGCTGAAGCAGAAGATCAACGAGTGGAAGGAGGCGTCAGACCCTTGTTTTGGAGTACAAATGAAA
GGGGGGCTTTAGTGGGTTTCTCTAGCCTGTTCCAGAGACCACCAATAAGCTCTTGGGGAGGCAACAGAAT
ATTAGAGATACAGCTCAGTCCAGCCCAGAATGCAAGCTCTGAGGAAGTAGACAGAATTTCCAAGAGGGCA
GAAACCCCAGGGTTTGGAGCAGTCACGTTTGGGGAGTGTGCACTAGCTTTTAACCAGAAGTCAAACCTGT
TCAGACAGAAGGCAGTCACAGCAGAAAAATCTTCAGACAAAAGGCAGTCACAGGTGTGCAGGGAGTGTGG
GCGAGGCTTTAGCAGGAAGTCACAGCTCATCATACACCAGAGGACACACACAGGAGAAAAGCCTTATGTC
TGCGGAGAGTGTGGGCGAGGCTTTATAGTTGAGTCAGTCCTCCGCAACCACCTGAGTACACACTCCGGGG
AGAAACCTTATGTGTGCAGCCATTGTGGGCGAGGCTTTAGCTGCAAGCCATACCTCATCAGACATCAGAG
GACACACACAAGGGAGAAATCGTTTATGTGCACAGTGTGTGGGCGAGGCTTTCGTGAAAAGTCAGAGCTC
ATTAAGCACCAGAGAATTCACACGGGGGATAAGCCTTATGTGTGCAGAGATTAGTAATGAACTAGTCCGT
AACTTGAAAGTATTTCGATTTCTTGGCTTTATATATCTTGTGGAAAGGACGAGTTGTCGCTGACGCCTGA
AATCTG
