>Addgene plasmid #143411 | TFORF0539 | depositor partial sequence | sequence record 282372 | Barcode
GTTGTCGCTGACGCCTGAAATCTG
